>Addgene plasmid #110420 | pLKO.1-blast shKGA | addgene full sequence | sequence record 213695 | Addgene NGS Result
TGTAGTCTTATGCAATACTCTTGTAGTCTTGCAACATGGTAACGATGAGTTAGCAACATGCCTTACAAGG
AGAGAAAAAGCACCGTGCATGCCGATTGGTGGAAGTAAGGTGGTACGATCGTGCCTTATTAGGAAGGCAA
CAGACGGGTCTGACATGGATTGGACGAACCACTGAATTGCCGCATTGCAGAGATATTGTATTTAAGTGCC
TAGCTCGATACATAAACGGGTCTCTCTGGTTAGACCAGATCTGAGCCTGGGAGCTCTCTGGCTAACTAGG
GAACCCACTGCTTAAGCCTCAATAAAGCTTGCCTTGAGTGCTTCAAGTAGTGTGTGCCCGTCTGTTGTGT
GACTCTGGTAACTAGAGATCCCTCAGACCCTTTTAGTCAGTGTGGAAAATCTCTAGCAGTGGCGCCCGAA
CAGGGACTTGAAAGCGAAAGGGAAACCAGAGGAGCTCTCTCGACGCAGGACTCGGCTTGCTGAAGCGCGC
ACGGCAAGAGGCGAGGGGCGGCGACTGGTGAGTACGCCAAAAATTTTGACTAGCGGAGGCTAGAAGGAGA
GAGATGGGTGCGAGAGCGTCAGTATTAAGCGGGGGAGAATTAGATCGCGATGGGAAAAAATTCGGTTAAG
GCCAGGGGGAAAGAAAAAATATAAATTAAAACATATAGTATGGGCAAGCAGGGAGCTAGAACGATTCGCA
GTTAATCCTGGCCTGTTAGAAACATCAGAAGGCTGTAGACAAATACTGGGACAGCTACAACCATCCCTTC
AGACAGGATCAGAAGAACTTAGATCATTATATAATACAGTAGCAACCCTCTATTGTGTGCATCAAAGGAT
AGAGATAAAAGACACCAAGGAAGCTTTAGACAAGATAGAGGAAGAGCAAAACAAAAGTAAGACCACCGCA
CAGCAAGCGGCCGCTGATCTTCAGACCTGGAGGAGGAGATATGAGGGACAATTGGAGAAGTGAATTATAT
AAATATAAAGTAGTAAAAATTGAACCATTAGGAGTAGCACCCACCAAGGCAAAGAGAAGAGTGGTGCAGA
GAGAAAAAAGAGCAGTGGGAATAGGAGCTTTGTTCCTTGGGTTCTTGGGAGCAGCAGGAAGCACTATGGG
CGCAGCGTCAATGACGCTGACGGTACAGGCCAGACAATTATTGTCTGGTATAGTGCAGCAGCAGAACAAT
TTGCTGAGGGCTATTGAGGCGCAACAGCATCTGTTGCAACTCACAGTCTGGGGCATCAAGCAGCTCCAGG
CAAGAATCCTGGCTGTGGAAAGATACCTAAAGGATCAACAGCTCCTGGGGATTTGGGGTTGCTCTGGAAA
ACTCATTTGCACCACTGCTGTGCCTTGGAATGCTAGTTGGAGTAATAAATCTCTGGAACAGATTTGGAAT
CACACGACCTGGATGGAGTGGGACAGAGAAATTAACAATTACACAAGCTTAATACACTCCTTAATTGAAG
AATCGCAAAACCAGCAAGAAAAGAATGAACAAGAATTATTGGAATTAGATAAATGGGCAAGTTTGTGGAA
TTGGTTTAACATAACAAATTGGCTGTGGTATATAAAATTATTCATAATGATAGTAGGAGGCTTGGTAGGT
TTAAGAATAGTTTTTGCTGTACTTTCTATAGTGAATAGAGTTAGGCAGGGATATTCACCATTATCGTTTC
AGACCCACCTCCCAACCCCGAGGGGACCCGACAGGCCCGAAGGAATAGAAGAAGAAGGTGGAGAGAGAGA
CAGAGACAGATCCATTCGATTAGTGAACGGATCTCGACGGTATCGATCACGAGACTAGCCTCGAGCGGCC
GCCCCCTTCACCGAGGGCCTATTTCCCATGATTCCTTCATATTTGCATATACGATACAAGGCTGTTAGAG
AGATAATTGGAATTAATTTGACTGTAAACACAAAGATATTAGTACAAAATACGTGACGTAGAAAGTAATA
ATTTCTTGGGTAGTTTGCAGTTTTAAAATTATGTTTTAAAATGGACTATCATATGCTTACCGTAACTTGA
AAGTATTTCGATTTCTTGGCTTTATATATCTTGTGGAAAGGACGAAACACCGGACAGCGGGACTATGATT
CTCTCGAGAGAATCATAGTCCCGCTGTTTTTTGAATTCTCGACCTCGAGACAAATGGCAGTATTCATCCA
CAATTTTAAAAGAAAAGGGGGGATTGGGGGGTACAGTGCAGGGGAAAGAATAGTAGACATAATAGCAACA
GACATACAAACTAAAGAATTACAAAAACAAATTACAAAAATTCAAAATTTTCGGGTTTATTACAGGGACA
GCAGAGATCCACTTTGGCCGCGGCTCGAGGGGGTTGGGGTTGCGCCTTTTCCAAGGCAGCCCTGGGTTTG
CGCAGGGACGCGGCTGCTCTGGGCGTGGTTCCGGGAAACGCAGCGGCGCCGACCCTGGGTCTCGCACATT
CTTCACGTCCGTTCGCAGCGTCACCCGGATCTTCGCCGCTACCCTTGTGGGCCCCCCGGCGACGCTTCCT
GCTCCGCCCCTAAGTCGGGAAGGTTCCTTGCGGTTCGCGGCGTGCCGGACGTGACAAACGGAAGCCGCAC
GTCTCACTAGTACCCTCGCAGACGGACAGCGCCAGGGAGCAATGGCAGCGCGCCGACCGCGATGGGCTGT
GGCCAATAGCGGCTGCTCAGCAGGGCGCGCCGAGAGCAGCGGCCGGGAAGGGGCGGTGCGGGAGGCGGGG
TGTGGGGCGGTAGTGTGGGCCCTGTTCCTGCCCGCGCGGTGTTCCGCATTCTGCAAGCCTCCGGAGCGCA
CGTCGGCAGTCGGCTCCCTCGTTGACCGAATCACCGACCTCTCTCCCCAGGGGGATCCACCATGGCCAAG
CCTTTGTCTCAAGAAGAATCCACCCTCATTGAAAGAGCAACGGCTACAATCAACAGCATCCCCATCTCTG
AAGACTACAGCGTCGCCAGCGCAGCTCTCTCTAGCGACGGCCGCATCTTCACTGGTGTCAATGTATATCA
TTTTACTGGGGGACCTTGTGCAGAACTCGTGGTGCTGGGCACTGCTGCTGCTGCGGCAGCTGGCAACCTG
ACTTGTATCGTCGCGATCGGAAATGAGAACAGGGGCATCTTGAGCCCCTGCGGACGGTGCCGACAGGTGC
TTCTCGATCTGCATCCTGGGATCAAAGCCATAGTGAAGGACAGTGATGGACAGCCGACGGCAGTTGGGAT
TCGTGAATTGCTGCCCTCTGGTTATGTGTGGGAGGGCTAAGGTACCTTTAAGACCAATGACTTACAAGGC
AGCTGTAGATCTTAGCCACTTTTTAAAAGAAAAGGGGGGACTGGAAGGGCTAATTCACTCCCAACGAAGA
CAAGATCTGCTTTTTGCTTGTACTGGGTCTCTCTGGTTAGACCAGATCTGAGCCTGGGAGCTCTCTGGCT
AACTAGGGAACCCACTGCTTAAGCCTCAATAAAGCTTGCCTTGAGTGCTTCAAGTAGTGTGTGCCCGTCT
GTTGTGTGACTCTGGTAACTAGAGATCCCTCAGACCCTTTTAGTCAGTGTGGAAAATCTCTAGCAGTAGT
AGTTCATGTCATCTTATTATTCAGTATTTATAACTTGCAAAGAAATGAATATCAGAGAGTGAGAGGAACT
TGTTTATTGCAGCTTATAATGGTTACAAATAAAGCAATAGCATCACAAATTTCACAAATAAAGCATTTTT
TTCACTGCATTCTAGTTGTGGTTTGTCCAAACTCATCAATGTATCTTATCATGTCTGGCTCTAGCTATCC
CGCCCCTAACTCCGCCCATCCCGCCCCTAACTCCGCCCAGTTCCGCCCATTCTCCGCCCCATGGCTGACT
AATTTTTTTTATTTATGCAGAGGCCGAGGCCGCCTCGGCCTCTGAGCTATTCCAGAAGTAGTGAGGAGGC
TTTTTTGGAGGCCTAGGGACGTACCCAATTCGCCCTATAGTGAGTCGTATTACGCGCGCTCACTGGCCGT
CGTTTTACAACGTCGTGACTGGGAAAACCCTGGCGTTACCCAACTTAATCGCCTTGCAGCACATCCCCCT
TTCGCCAGCTGGCGTAATAGCGAAGAGGCCCGCACCGATCGCCCTTCCCAACAGTTGCGCAGCCTGAATG
GCGAATGGG
[124 nt withheld, positions 4140-4263]
C
[91 nt withheld, positions 4265-4355]
A
[49 nt withheld, positions 4357-4405]
CCTTTGACGTTGGAGTCCACGTTCTTT
[37 nt withheld, positions 4433-4469]
ACCCTATCTCGGTCTATTCTTTTGATTTATAAGGGATTTTGCCGATTTCGGCCTATTGGTTAAAAAATGA
GCTGATTTAACAAAAATTTAACGCGAATTTTAACAAAATATTAACGCTTACAATTTAGGTGGCACTTTTC
GGGGAAATGTGCGCGGAACCCCTATTTGTTTATTTTTCTAAATACATTCAAATATGTATCCGCTCATGAG
ACAATAACCCTGATAAATGCTTCAATAATATTGAAAAAGGAAGAGTATGAGTATTCAACATTTCCGTGTC
GCCCTTATTCCCTTTTTTGCGGCATTTTGCCTTCCTGTTTTTGCTCACCCAGAAACGCTGGTGAAAGTAA
AAGATGCTGAAGATCAGTTGGGTGCACGAGTGGGTTACATCGAACTGGATCTCAACAGCGGTAAGATCCT
TGAGAGTTTTCGCCCCGAAGAACGTTTTCCAATGATGAGCACTTTTAAAGTTCTGCTATGTGGCGCGGTA
TTATCCCGTATTGACGCCGGGCAAGAGCAACTCGGTCGCCGCATACACTATTCTCAGAATGACTTGGTTG
AGTACTCACCAGTCACAGAAAAGCATCTTACGGATGGCATGACAGTAAGAGAATTATGCAGTGCTGCCAT
AACCATGAGTGATAACACTGCGGCCAACTTACTTCTGACAACGATCGGAGGACCGAAGGAGCTAACCGCT
TTTTTGCACAACATGGGGGATCATGTAACTCGCCTTGATCGTTGGGAACCGGAGCTGAATGAAGCCATAC
CAAACGACGAGCGTGACACCACGATGCCTGTAGCAATGGCAACAACGTTGCGCAAACTATTAACTGGCGA
ACTACTTACTCTAGCTTCCCGGCAACAATTAATAGACTGGATGGAGGCGGATAAAGTTGCAGGACCACTT
CTGCGCTCGGCCCTTCCGGCTGGCTGGTTTATTGCTGATAAATCTGGAGCCGGTGAGCGTGGGTCTCGCG
GTATCATTGCAGCACTGGGGCCAGATGGTAAGCCCTCCCGTATCGTAGTTATCTACACGACGGGGAGTCA
GGCAACTATGGATGAACGAAATAGACAGATCGCTGAGATAGGTGCCTCACTGATTAAGCATTGGTAACTG
TCAGACCAAGTTTACTCATATATACTTTAGATTGATTTAAAACTTCATTTTTAATTTAAAAGGATCTAGG
TGAAGATCCTTTTTGATAATCTCATGACCAAAATCCCTTAACGTGAGTTTTCGTTCCACTGAGCGTCAGA
CCCCGTAGAAAAGATCAAAGGATCTTCTTGAGATCCTTTTTTTCTGCGCGTAATCTGCTGCTTGCAAACA
AAAAAACCACCGCTACCAGCGGTGGTTTGTTTGCCGGATCAAGAGCTACCAACTCTTTTTCCGAAGGTAA
CTGGCTTCAGCAGAGCGCAGATACCAAATACTGTTCTTCTAGTGTAGCCGTAGTTAGGCCACCACTTCAA
GAACTCTGTAGCACCGCCTACATACCTCGCTCTGCTAATCCTGTTACCAGTGGCTGCTGCCAGTGGCGAT
AAGTCGTGTCTTACCGGGTTGGACTCAAGACGATAGTTACCGGATAAGGCGCAGCGGTCGGGCTGAACGG
GGGGTTCGTGCACACAGCCCAGCTTGGAGCGAACGACCTACACCGAACTGAGATACCTACAGCGTGAGCT
ATGAGAAAGCGCCACGCTTCCCGAAGGGAGAAAGGCGGACAGGTATCCGGTAAGCGGCAGGGTCGGAACA
GGAGAGCGCACGAGGGAGCTTCCAGGGGGAAACGCCTGGTATCTTTATAGTCCTGTCGGGTTTCGCCACC
TCTGACTTGAGCGTCGATTTTTGTGATGCTCGTCAGGGGGGCGGAGCCTATGGAAAAACGCCAGCAACGC
GGCCTTTTTACGGTTCCTGGCCTTTTGCTGGCCTTTTGCTCACATGTTCTTTCCTGCGTTATCCCCTGAT
TCTGTGGATAACCGTATTACCGCCTTTGAGTGAGCTGATACCGCTCGCCGCAGCCGAACGACCGAGCGCA
GCGAGTCAGTGAGCGAGGAAGCGGAAGAGCGCCCAATACGCAAACCGCCTCTCCCCGCGCGTTGGCCGAT
TCATTAATGCAGCTGGCACGACAGGTTTCCCGACTGGAAAGCGGGCAGTGAGCGCAACGCAATTAATGTG
AGTTAGCTCACTCATTAGGCACCCCAGGCTTTACACTTTATGCTTCCGGCTCGTATGTTGTGTGGAATTG
TGAGCGGATAACAATTTCACACAGGAAACAGCTATGACCATGATTACGCCAAGCGCGCAATTAACCCTCA
CTAAAGGGAACAAAAGCTGGAGCTGCAAGCTTAA
Features (pLannotate 1.2.2; 25 found; start..end, strand, type, name):
      1..227     +  promoter       RSV promoter: Rous sarcoma virus enhancer/promoter
    228..408     +  LTR            5' LTR (truncated): truncated 5' long terminal repeat (LTR) from HIV-1
    455..580     +  misc_feature   HIV-1 Ψ: packaging signal of human immunodeficiency virus type 1
    564..927     +  CDS            HIV-1 gag (fragment): gag protein from human immunodeficiency virus 1; gag
   1073..1306    +  misc_feature   RRE: The Rev response element (RRE) of HIV-1 allows for Rev-dependent mRNA export from the nucleus to the cytoplasm.
   1683..1783    +  CDS            Rev (fragment): human immunodeficiency virus 1 (HIV-1) Rev protein; rev; enhances nuclear export of unspliced and incompletely spliced viral mRNAs
   1833..2073    +  promoter       U6 promoter: RNA polymerase III promoter for human U6 snRNA
   2174..2291    +  misc_feature   cPPT/CTS: central polypurine tract and central termination sequence of HIV-1
   2340..2850    +  promoter       hPGK promoter: human phosphoglycerate kinase 1 promoter
   2862..3260    +  CDS            BSD: blasticidin S deaminase; Aspergillus terreus BSD; confers resistance to blasticidin
   3253..3330    +  CDS            nef (fragment): NEF_HV1Z2 - Experimental evidence at protein level: Swiss-Prot protein existence level 1. Extracellular Nef protein targets CD4(+) T-lymphocytes for apoptosis by interacting with CXCR4 surface receptors. From Human immunodeficiency virus type 1 group M subtype D (isolate Z2/CDC-Z34) (HIV-1).
   3332..3565    +  LTR            3' LTR (ΔU3): self-inactivating 3' long terminal repeat (LTR) from HIV-1
   3637..3758    +  polyA_signal   SV40 poly(A) signal: SV40 polyadenylation signal
   3798..3933    +  rep_origin     SV40 ori: SV40 origin of replication
   3954..3972    -  promoter       T7 promoter: promoter for bacteriophage T7 RNA polymerase
   3980..4135    +  CDS            lacZα (fragment): LacZα fragment of β-galactosidase; lacZ fragment
   4140..4568    +  rep_origin     f1 ori (sequence partly withheld): f1 bacteriophage origin of replication; arrow indicates direction of (+) strand synthesis
   4621..4725    +  promoter       AmpR promoter: bla
   4726..5586    +  CDS            AmpR: β-lactamase; bla; confers resistance to ampicillin, carbenicillin, and related antibiotics
   5757..6345    +  rep_origin     ori: high-copy-number ColE1/pMB1/pBR322/pUC origin of replication
   6528..6620    +  CDS            lacI (fragment): lac repressor; lacI; The lac repressor binds to the lac operator to inhibit transcription in E. coli. This inhibition can be relieved by adding lactose or isopropyl-β-D-thiogalactopyranoside (IPTG).
   6633..6654    +  protein_bind   CAP binding site: CAP binding activates transcription in the presence of cAMP. E. coli catabolite activator protein
   6669..6699    +  promoter       lac promoter: promoter for the E. coli lac operon
   6707..6723    +  protein_bind   lac operator: The lac repressor binds to the lac operator to inhibit transcription in E. coli. This inhibition can be relieved by adding lactose or isopropyl-β-D-thiogalactopyranoside (IPTG). lac repressor encoded by lacI
   6768..6786    +  promoter       T3 promoter: promoter for bacteriophage T3 RNA polymerase
