[The description below was written by a language model from this plasmid's Addgene catalogue record and pLannotate feature annotations shown in this document.]
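Description:
pLKO.1-blast shKGA is a 6.8 kb lentiviral RNAi plasmid built on the pLKO.1-blast backbone and designed to silence the KGA isoform of human glutaminase (GLS). It is propagated in E. coli through a high-copy ColE1/pUC-type origin with ampicillin selection from the β-lactamase gene. The backbone also carries an f1 origin, an SV40 origin and poly(A) signal, and remnants of lac, T7 and T3 cloning-vector elements that play no role in the knockdown function. The depositor notes that it grows more slowly than typical plasmids.

The transfer cassette has an RSV promoter fused to a truncated HIV-1 5' LTR, which drives Tat-independent production of the genomic RNA in packaging cells. This is followed by the Ψ packaging signal with a partial gag sequence, the Rev response element for nuclear export of the unspliced transcript, and a cPPT/CTS element that aids nuclear import of the viral genome. A ΔU3 self-inactivating 3' LTR closes the cassette and silences LTR promoter activity after integration. The short hairpin was cloned between AgeI (destroyed in cloning) and EcoRI, and is transcribed by RNA polymerase III from the human U6 promoter. The hairpin itself is not annotated in the feature table but would occupy the gap between the U6 promoter and the cPPT. Downstream, a human PGK promoter expresses blasticidin S deaminase, so transduced or transfected mammalian cells can be selected with blasticidin.

The plasmid is typically packaged into lentiviral particles using packaging and envelope functions supplied from separate helper plasmids. The resulting virus is used to generate stable, blasticidin-selected human cell populations with reduced KGA expression, for example to study glutaminase isoform function.
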