Addgene plasmid #110420: pLKO.1-blast shKGA
Purpose: shKGA, silence glutaminase KGA isoform, blasticidin selection.
Depositing lab: Sandra Martha Gomes Dias. Depositing organization: Centro Nacional de Pesquisa em Energia e Materiais (CNPEM).
Backbone
  Vector backbone: pLKO.1-blast
  Backbone manufacturer: #26655
  Backbone size w/o insert (bp): 6783
  Total vector size (bp): 6813
  Vector type: Mammalian Expression, Lentiviral, RNAi
  Selectable markers: Blasticidin
Growth in bacteria
  Bacterial resistance: Ampicillin, 100 μg/mL
  Growth temperature: 37°C
  Growth strain: NEB Stable
  Copy number: High Copy
Gene/Insert
  Gene/Insert name: GLS glutaminase (alt name: KGA isoform)
  gRNA/shRNA sequence: ACAGCGGGACTATGATTCT
  Species: H. sapiens (human)
  Entrez Gene: GLS (a.k.a. AAD20, CASGID, DEE71, EIEE71, GAC, GAM, GDPAG, GLS1, KGA)
  Promoter: U6 (RNA Pol III)
  Cloning method: Restriction Enzyme; 5′ cloning site AgeI (destroyed during cloning); 3′ cloning site EcoRI (not destroyed)
  Sequencing primers: 5′ LKO.1 5' GACTATCATATGCTTACCGT
Terms and licenses: Academic/Nonprofit Terms; Industry Terms: Not Available to Industry
Depositor comments: See Addgene's pLKO family protocol http://www.addgene.org/plko on how to use the pLKO family vectors. Plasmid grows more slowly than standard plasmids.
How to cite: pLKO.1-blast shKGA was a gift from Sandra Martha Gomes Dias (Addgene plasmid # 110420 ; http://n2t.net/addgene:110420 ; RRID:Addgene_110420)
